Addgene plasmid #43465: II-TTCG
Depositing lab: Chad Cowan & Kiran Musunuru. Depositing organization: Harvard University. Publication: A TALEN Genome-Editing System for Generating Human Stem Cell-Based Disease Models. Ding Q, Lee YK, Schaefer EA, Peters DT, Veres A, Kim K, Kuperwasser N, Motola DL, Meissner TB, Hendriks WT, Trevisan M, Gupta RM, Moisan A, Banks E, Friesen M, Schinzel RT, Xia F, Tang A, Xia Y, Figueroa E, Wann A, Ahfeldt T, Daheron L, Zhang F, Rubin LL, Peng LF, Chung RT, Musunuru K, Cowan CA. Cell Stem Cell. 2012 Dec 12. pii: S1934-5909(12)00645-5. doi: 10.1016/j.stem.2012.11.011. PubMed 23246482.
Backbone
  Vector backbone: pCRII-TOPO
  Backbone manufacturer: Invitrogen
  Backbone size w/o insert (bp): 3973
  Vector type: Bacterial Cloning
Growth in bacteria
  Bacterial resistance: Ampicillin and Kanamycin, 100 & 50 μg/mL
  Growth temperature: 37°C
  Growth strain: Top10
  Copy number: High Copy
Gene/Insert
  Gene/Insert name: II-TTCG
  Species: Synthetic
  Insert size (bp): 426
  Cloning method: TOPO Cloning
  Sequencing primers: 5′ T7; 3′ M13-rev
Terms and licenses: Academic/Nonprofit Terms; Industry Terms: Not Available to Industry
How to cite: II-TTCG was a gift from Chad Cowan & Kiran Musunuru (Addgene plasmid # 43465 ; http://n2t.net/addgene:43465 ; RRID:Addgene_43465)
