[The description below was written by a language model from this plasmid's Addgene catalogue record.]
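Description:
II-TTCG is a bacterial cloning plasmid built on the commercial pCRII-TOPO backbone (about 4.0 kb without insert), into which a 426 bp synthetic fragment was introduced by TOPO cloning. It is a high-copy plasmid maintained in E. coli and carries resistance to both ampicillin and kanamycin, the dual selection characteristic of this backbone. The insert sits between the T7 and M13-reverse priming sites listed for sequencing. No feature table is available for this entry, so the origin, marker positions and any flanking restriction sites cannot be detailed from the record itself.

The record gives the insert only by name and as synthetic, and does not spell out its composition. The associated publication describes a TALEN genome-editing system for generating human stem cell-based disease models. In that context, the name and the insert size are consistent with a pre-assembled block of four TALE repeat modules. TALE repeats are roughly 100 bp each, and each one recognises a single base. On this reading the block would target the tetranucleotide TTCG, and "II" would denote its position in an ordered series of such blocks. This interpretation is an inference rather than a stated fact.

The plasmid contains no recorded expression promoter, tag or reporter for use in mammalian cells. It is best understood as a storage and propagation vector for a library component, from which the repeat block would be taken and joined with other blocks in a separate TALEN expression backbone to build a custom DNA-binding array.
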