>Addgene plasmid #43465 | II-TTCG | depositor partial sequence | sequence record 58730 | II-TTCG sequence 426 bps
CGTCTCGCTTAACCCCAGAGCAGGTCGTGGCCATTGCCTCGAATGGAGGGGGCAAACAGGCGTTGGAAAC
CGTACAACGATTGCTGCCGGTGCTGTGCCAAGCGCACGGACTCACCCCAGAGCAGGTCGTGGCCATTGCC
TCGAATGGAGGGGGCAAACAGGCGTTGGAAACCGTACAACGATTGCTGCCGGTGCTGTGCCAAGCGCACG
GCCTCACCCCAGAGCAGGTCGTGGCGATCGCAAGCCACGACGGAGGAAAGCAAGCCTTGGAAACAGTACA
GAGGCTGTTGCCTGTGCTGTGCCAAGCGCACGGATTAACCCCAGAGCAGGTCGTGGCAATCGCGAGCAAT
AACGGCGGAAAACAGGCTTTGGAAACGGTGCAGAGGCTCCTTCCAGTGCTGTGCCAAGCGCACGGGCTCA
GAGACG
