>Addgene plasmid #43465 | II-TTCG | addgene partial sequence | sequence record 61498 | M13-F20 5'-TGTAAAACGACGGCCAGT-3'
TAAGGGCGATTGGGCCCTCTAGATGCATGCTCGAGCGGCCGCCAGTGTGATGGATATCTGCAGAATTCGC
CCTTCTTTCCTGTGCCCACGTCTCTGAGCCCGTGCGCTTGGCACAGCACTGGAAGGAGCCTCTGCACCGT
TTCCAAAGCCTGTTTTCCGCCGTTATTGCTCGCGATTGCCACGACCTGCTCTGGGGTTAATCCGTGCGCT
TGGCACAGCACAGGCAACAGCCTCTGTACTGTTTCCAAGGCTTGCTTTCCTCCGTCGTGGCTTGCGATCG
CCACGACCTGCTCTGGGGTGAGGCCGTGCGCTTGGCACAGCACCGGCAGCAATCGTTGTACGGTTTCCAA
CGCCTGTTTGCCCCCTCCATTCGAGGCAATGGCCACGACCTGCTCTGGGGTGAGTCCGTGCGCTTGGCAC
AGCACCGGCAGCAATCGTTGTACGGTTTCCAACGCCTGTTTGCCCCCTCCATTCGAGGCAATGGCCACGA
CCTGCTCTGGGGTTAAGCGAGACGCGCTAGGACGGCAAGGGCGAATTCCAGCACACTGGCGGCCGTTACT
AGTGGATCCGAGCTCGGTACCAAGCTTGATGCATAGCTTGAGTATTCTATAGTGTCACCTAAATAGCTTG
GCGTAATCATGGTCATAGCTGTTTCCTGTGTGAAATTGTTATCCGCTCACAATTCCACACAACATACGAG
CCGGAAGCATAAAGTGTAAAGCCTGGGGTGCCTAATGAGTGAGCTAACTCACATTAATTGCGTTGCGCTC
ACTGCCCGCTTTCCAGTCGGGAAAACCTGTCGTGCCAGCTGCATTAATGAATCGGCCAACGCGCGGGGAG
A
